>Addgene plasmid #118257 | N229A (EcQ) MetNIQ in pBAD | addgene full sequence | sequence record 237124 | Addgene NGS Result
AAGAAACCAATTGTCCATATTGCATCAGACATTGCCGTCACTGCGTCTTTTACTGGCTCTTCTCGCTAAC
CAAACCGGTAACCCCGCTTATTAAAAGCATTCTGTAACAAAGCGGGACCAAAGCCATGACAAAAACGCGT
AACAAAAGTGTCTATAATCACGGCAGAAAAGTCCACATTGATTATTTGCACGGCGTCACACTTTGCTATG
CCATAGCATTTTTATCCATAAGATTAGCGGATCCTACCTGACGCTTTTTATCGCAACTCTCTACTGTTTC
TCCATACCCGTTTTTTGGGCTAACAGGAGGAATTAACCATGGGCCATCATCATCATCATCATCATCATCA
TCACAGCAGCGGCCATATCGACGACGACGACAAGCATATGATAAAACTTTCGAATATCACCAAAGTGTTC
CACCAGGGCACCCGCACCATCCAGGCGTTGAACAACGTCAGCCTGCATGTGCCAGCTGGACAAATTTATG
GCGTTATCGGTGCCTCAGGCGCGGGTAAGAGTACGCTTATACGTTGTGTAAACCTGCTGGAGCGCCCAAC
CGAGGGTAGCGTGCTGGTCGATGGCCAGGAACTGACCACGCTGTCAGAATCCGAGTTGACCAAAGCTCGC
CGCCAGATTGGTATGATTTTCCAGCATTTTAACCTGCTCTCTTCGCGTACTGTTTTTGGCAACGTGGCTC
TGCCGCTGGAGCTGGACAACACACCGAAAGACGAGGTCAAACGTCGCGTGACGGAATTGCTGTCATTGGT
TGGTCTTGGCGATAAGCATGATAGCTACCCGTCGAATCTTTCCGGTGGGCAGAAACAACGTGTGGCAATT
GCCCGTGCGTTAGCCAGCAATCCCAAAGTATTGCTGTGTGATGAAGCCACCAGCGCGCTGGACCCGGCAA
CGACACGTTCTATTCTCGAACTGCTGAAAGACATCAACCGCCGTCTGGGGTTGACGATTCTGTTGATCAC
CCACGAAATGGACGTTGTGAAGCGCATTTGTGATTGCGTGGCGGTCATCAGCAATGGAGAACTGATCGAG
CAGGACACGGTAAGTGAAGTGTTCTCGCATCCGAAAACGCCGCTGGCGCAGAAGTTTATTCAGTCGACCC
TGCATCTGGATATCCCGGAAGATTACCAGGAACGTCTGCAAGCGGAGCCATTTACTGACTGCGTGCCGAT
GCTGCGTCTGGAGTTTACCGGTCAATCGGTCGATGCCCCACTGCTTTCTGAAACCGCGCGTCGTTTCAAC
GTCAACAACAACATTATTAGCGCGCAGATGGATTACGCCGGTGGCGTTAAGTTCGGCATCATGCTGACTG
AAATGCACGGCACACAACAAGATACGCAAGCCGCCATTGCCTGGCTGCAGGAACACCATGTAAAAGTAGA
GGTACTGGGTTATGTCTGAGCCGATGATGTGGCTGCTGGTTCGTGGCGTATGGGAAACGCTGGCAATGAC
CTTCGTATCCGGTTTTTTTGGCTTTGTGATTGGTCTGCCGGTTGGCGTTCTGCTTTATGTCACGCGTCCG
GGGCAAATTATTGCTAACGCGAAGCTGTATCGTACCGTTTCTGCGATTGTGAACATTTTCCGTTCCATCC
CGTTCATTATCTTGCTTGTATGGATGATTCCGTTTACCCGCGTTATTGTCGGTACATCGATTGGTTTGCA
GGCAGCGATTGTTCCGTTAACCGTTGGTGCAGCACCGTTTATTGCCCGTATGGTCGAGAACGCTCTGCTG
GAGATCCCAACCGGGTTAATTGAAGCTTCCCGCGCAATGGGTGCCACGCCGATGCAGATCGTCCGTAAGG
TGCTGTTACCGGAAGCGCTGCCGGGTCTGGTGAATGCGGCAACTATCACCCTGATTACCCTGGTCGGTTA
TTCCGCGATGGGTGGTGCAGTCGGTGCCGGTGGTTTAGGTCAGATTGGCTATCAGTATGGCTACATCGGC
TATAACGCGACGGTGATGAATACGGTACTGGTATTGCTGGTCATTCTGGTTTATTTAATTCAGTTCGCAG
GCGACCGCATCGTCCGGGCTGTCACTCGCAAGTAACGTTCAACACAACATAAATAATTGAAGAAGGAATA
AGGTATGGCGTTCAAATTCAAAACCTTTGCGGCAGTGGGAGCCCTGATCGGATCACTGGCACTGGTAGGC
TGCGGTCAGGATGAAAAAGATCCAAACCACATTAAAGTCGGCGTGATTGTTGGTGCCGAACAGCAGGTTG
CAGAAGTCGCGCAGAAAGTTGCGAAAGACAAATATGGCCTGGACGTTGAGCTGGTAACCTTCAACGACTA
TGTTCTGCCAAACGAAGCATTGAGCAAAGGCGATATCGACGCCAACGCCTTCCAGCATAAACCGTACCTT
GATCAGCAACTGAAAGATCGTGGCTACAAACTGGTCGCAGTAGGCAACACTTTTGTTTATCCGATTGCTG
GTTACTCCAAGAAAATCAAATCACTGGATGAACTGCAGGATGGTTCGCAGGTTGCCGTGCCAAACGACCC
AACTAACCTTGGTCGTTCACTGCTGCTGCTGCAAAAAGTGGGCTTGATCAAACTGAAAGATGGCGTTGGC
CTGCTGCCGACCGTTCTTGATGTTGTTGAGAACCCCAAAAATCTGAAAATTGTTGAACTGGAAGCACCGC
AACTGCCGCGTTCTCTGGACGACGCGCAAATCGCTCTGGCAGTTATCAATACCACCTATGCCAGCCAGAT
TGGCCTGACTCCGGCGAAAGACGGTATCTTTGTTGAAGATAAAGAGTCCCCGTACGTAGCCCTGATCGTG
ACGCGTGAAGATAACAAAGACGCCGAGAACGTGAAGAAATTCGTCCAGGCTTATCAGTCTGACGAAGTTT
ACGAAGCAGCAAACAAAGTGTTTAACGGCGGAGCTGTTAAAGGCTGGCACCACCACCACCACCACTAAGA
ATTCGAAGCTTGGCTGTTTTGGCGGATGAGAGAAGATTTTCAGCCTGATACAGATTAAATCAGAACGCAG
AAGCGGTCTGATAAAACAGAATTTGCCTGGCGGCAGTAGCGCGGTGGTCCCACCTGACCCCATGCCGAAC
TCAGAAGTGAAACGCCGTAGCGCCGATGGTAGTGTGGGGTCTCCCCATGCGAGAGTAGGGAACTGCCAGG
CATCAAATAAAACGAAAGGCTCAGTCGAAAGACTGGGCCTTTCGTTTTATCTGTTGTTTGTCGGTGAACG
CTCTCCTGAGTAGGACAAATCCGCCGGGAGCGGATTTGAACGTTGCGAAGCAACGGCCCGGAGGGTGGCG
GGCAGGACGCCCGCCATAAACTGCCAGGCATCAAATTAAGCAGAAGGCCATCCTGACGGATGGCCTTTTT
GCGTTTCTACAAACTCTTTTGTTTATTTTTCTAAATACATTCAAATATGTATCCGCTCATGAGACAATAA
CCCTGATAAATGCTTCAATAATATTGAAAAAGGAAGAGTATGAGTATTCAACATTTCCGTGTCGCCCTTA
TTCCCTTTTTTGCGGCATTTTGCCTTCCTGTTTTTGCTCACCCAGAAACGCTGGTGAAAGTAAAAGATGC
TGAAGATCAGTTGGGTGCACGAGTGGGTTACATCGAACTGGATCTCAACAGCGGTAAGATCCTTGAGAGT
TTTCGCCCCGAAGAACGTTTTCCAATGATGAGCACTTTTAAAGTTCTGCTATGTGGCGCGGTATTATCCC
GTGTTGACGCCGGGCAAGAGCAACTCGGTCGCCGCATACACTATTCTCAGAATGACTTGGTTGAGTACTC
ACCAGTCACAGAAAAGCATCTTACGGATGGCATGACAGTAAGAGAATTATGCAGTGCTGCCATAACCATG
AGTGATAACACTGCGGCCAACTTACTTCTGACAACGATCGGAGGACCGAAGGAGCTAACCGCTTTTTTGC
ACAACATGGGGGATCATGTAACTCGCCTTGATCGTTGGGAACCGGAGCTGAATGAAGCCATACCAAACGA
CGAGCGTGACACCACGATGCCTGTAGCAATGGCAACAACGTTGCGCAAACTATTAACTGGCGAACTACTT
ACTCTAGCTTCCCGGCAACAATTAATAGACTGGATGGAGGCGGATAAAGTTGCAGGACCACTTCTGCGCT
CGGCCCTTCCGGCTGGCTGGTTTATTGCTGATAAATCTGGAGCCGGTGAGCGTGGGTCTCGCGGTATCAT
TGCAGCACTGGGGCCAGATGGTAAGCCCTCCCGTATCGTAGTTATCTACACGACGGGGAGTCAGGCAACT
ATGGATGAACGAAATAGACAGATCGCTGAGATAGGTGCCTCACTGATTAAGCATTGGTAACTGTCAGACC
AAGTTTACTCATATATACTTTAGATTGATTTAAAACTTCATTTTTAATTTAAAAGGATCTAGGTGAAGAT
CCTTTTTGATAATCTCATGACCAAAATCCCTTAACGTGAGTTTTCGTTCCACTGAGCGTCAGACCCCGTA
GAAAAGATCAAAGGATCTTCTTGAGATCCTTTTTTTCTGCGCGTAATCTGCTGCTTGCAAACAAAAAAAC
CACCGCTACCAGCGGTGGTTTGTTTGCCGGATCAAGAGCTACCAACTCTTTTTCCGAAGGTAACTGGCTT
CAGCAGAGCGCAGATACCAAATACTGTCCTTCTAGTGTAGCCGTAGTTAGGCCACCACTTCAAGAACTCT
GTAGCACCGCCTACATACCTCGCTCTGCTAATCCTGTTACCAGTGGCTGCTGCCAGTGGCGATAAGTCGT
GTCTTACCGGGTTGGACTCAAGACGATAGTTACCGGATAAGGCGCAGCGGTCGGGCTGAACGGGGGGTTC
GTGCACACAGCCCAGCTTGGAGCGAACGACCTACACCGAACTGAGATACCTACAGCGTGAGCTATGAGAA
AGCGCCACGCTTCCCGAAGGGAGAAAGGCGGACAGGTATCCGGTAAGCGGCAGGGTCGGAACAGGAGAGC
GCACGAGGGAGCTTCCAGGGGGAAACGCCTGGTATCTTTATAGTCCTGTCGGGTTTCGCCACCTCTGACT
TGAGCGTCGATTTTTGTGATGCTCGTCAGGGGGGCGGAGCCTATGGAAAAACGCCAGCAACGCGGCCTTT
TTACGGTTCCTGGCCTTTTGCTGGCCTTTTGCTCACATGTTCTTTCCTGCGTTATCCCCTGATTCTGTGG
ATAACCGTATTACCGCCTTTGAGTGAGCTGATACCGCTCGCCGCAGCCGAACGACCGAGCGCAGCGAGTC
AGTGAGCGAGGAAGCGGAAGAGCGCCTGATGCGGTATTTTCTCCTTACGCATCTGTGCGGTATTTCACAC
CGCATATGGTGCACTCTCAGTACAATCTGCTCTGATGCCGCATAGTTAAGCCAGTATACACTCCGCTATC
GCTACGTGACTGGGTCATGGCTGCGCCCCGACACCCGCCAACACCCGCTGACGCGCCCTGACGGGCTTGT
CTGCTCCCGGCATCCGCTTACAGACAAGCTGTGACCGTCTCCGGGAGCTGCATGTGTCAGAGGTTTTCAC
CGTCATCACCGAAACGCGCGAGGCAGCAGATCAATTCGCGCGCGAAGGCGAAGCGGCATGCATAATGTGC
CTGTCAAATGGACGAAGCAGGGATTCTGCAAACCCTATGCTACTCCGTCAAGCCGTCAATTGTCTGATTC
GTTACCAATTATGACAACTTGACGGCTACATCATTCACTTTTTCTTCACAACCGGCACGGAACTCGCTCG
GGCTGGCCCCGGTGCATTTTTTAAATACCCGCGAGAAATAGAGTTGATCGTCAAAACCAACATTGCGACC
GACGGTGGCGATAGGCATCCGGGTGGTGCTCAAAAGCAGCTTCGCCTGGCTGATACGTTGGTCCTCGCGC
CAGCTTAAGACGCTAATCCCTAACTGCTGGCGGAAAAGATGTGACAGACGCGACGGCGACAAGCAAACAT
GCTGTGCGACGCTGGCGATATCAAAATTGCTGTCTGCCAGGTGATCGCTGATGTACTGACAAGCCTCGCG
TACCCGATTATCCATCGGTGGATGGAGCGACTCGTTAATCGCTTCCATGCGCCGCAGTAACAATTGCTCA
AGCAGATTTATCGCCAGCAGCTCCGAATAGCGCCCTTCCCCTTGCCCGGCGTTAATGATTTGCCCAAACA
GGTCGCTGAAATGCGGCTGGTGCGCTTCATCCGGGCGAAAGAACCCCGTATTGGCAAATATTGACGGCCA
GTTAAGCCATTCATGCCAGTAGGCGCGCGGACGAAAGTAAACCCACTGGTGATACCATTCGCGAGCCTCC
GGATGACGACCGTAGTGATGAATCTCTCCTGGCGGGAACAGCAAAATATCACCCGGTCGGCAAACAAATT
CTCGTCCCTGATTTTTCACCACCCCCTGACCGCGAATGGTGAGATTGAGAATATAACCTTTCATTCCCAG
CGGTCGGTCGATAAAAAAATCGAGATAACCGTTGGCCTCAATCGGCGTTAAACCCGCCACCAGATGGGCA
TTAAACGAGTATCCCGGCAGCAGGGGATCATTTTGCGCTTCAGCCATACTTTTCATACTCCCGCCATTCA
GAG
Features (pLannotate 1.2.2; 15 found; start..end, strand, type, name):
      1..285     +  promoter       araBAD promoter: araBAD; promoter of the L-arabinose operon of E. coli; the araC regulatory gene is transcribed in the opposite direction (Guzman et al., 1995)
    325..342     +  CDS            capTEV™ (fragment): composite tag for in vivo biotinylation, TEV protease cleavage, and 6xHis tagging
    388..1416    +  CDS            metN: METN_ECOLI - Also known as abc. Experimental evidence at protein level: Swiss-Prot protein existence level 1. Part of the ABC transporter complex MetNIQ involved in methionine import (PubMed:12169620, PubMed:12218041, PubMed:12819857, PubMed:18621668, PubMed:30352853). Responsible for energy coupling to the transport system (PubMed:18621668, PubMed:25678706). It has also been shown to be involved in formyl-L-methionine transport (PubMed:12819857). From Escherichia coli (strain K12).
   1412..2062    +  CDS            metI: METI_ECOLI - Also known as yaeE. Experimental evidence at protein level: Swiss-Prot protein existence level 1. (Microbial infection) Probably transports the toxic C- terminal region of CdiA from E.coli strain MHI813 across the inner membrane to the cytoplasm, where CdiA has a toxic effect. Toxin transport is strain-specific, mutations in this gene do not confer resistance to several other tested CdiA toxins. From Escherichia coli (strain K12).
   2105..2917    +  CDS            metQ: METQ_ECOLI - Also known as yaeC. Experimental evidence at protein level: Swiss-Prot protein existence level 1. This protein is a component of a D-methionine permease, a binding protein-dependent, ATP-driven transport system. From Escherichia coli (strain K12).
   2918..2935    +  CDS            9xHis (fragment): 9xHis affinity tag
   3035..3150    +  ncRNA          5S rRNA: Accession: RF00001 - 5S ribosomal RNA
   3154..3240    +  terminator     rrnB T1 terminator: Escherichia coli rrnB; transcription terminator T1 from the E. coli rrnB gene
   3332..3359    +  terminator     rrnB T2 terminator: transcription terminator T2 from the E. coli rrnB gene
   3378..3469    +  promoter       AmpR promoter: bla
   3470..4330    +  CDS            AmpR: β-lactamase; bla; confers resistance to ampicillin, carbenicillin, and related antibiotics
   4501..5089    +  rep_origin     ori: high-copy-number ColE1/pMB1/pBR322/pUC origin of replication
   5275..5415    -  misc_feature   bom: basis of mobility region from pBR322
   5517..5557    -  CDS            rop (fragment): Rop protein, which maintains plasmids at low copy number; rop
   5679..6557    -  CDS            araC: L-arabinose regulatory protein; araC
