[The description below was written by a language model from this plasmid's Addgene catalogue record and pLannotate feature annotations shown in this document.]
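Description:
N229A (EcQ) MetNIQ in pBAD is a 6,583 bp bacterial expression plasmid built on the commercial pBAD backbone. It carries the three genes of the Escherichia coli methionine ABC importer as a single arabinose-inducible unit. The plasmid replicates from a ColE1/pMB1-type origin, next to the pBR322 bom region and only a fragment of rop; the catalogue lists its copy number as unknown. Selection is through the β-lactamase gene (ampicillin resistance). The araC regulator is encoded divergently from the araBAD promoter, so transcription of the insert is repressed without L-arabinose and induced when it is added.

Downstream of the araBAD promoter, metN (the ATP-binding subunit), metI (the transmembrane subunit) and metQ (the periplasmic methionine-binding protein) lie in the same orientation. The metN and metI annotations overlap slightly, and no separate promoters are listed for metI or metQ, which is consistent with a polycistronic, operon-like arrangement. The rrnB T1 and T2 terminators close the unit. MetN carries an N-terminal 10xHis tag followed by an enterokinase cleavage site, and the short tag fragment annotated upstream of metN probably reflects this histidine stretch. MetQ has a C-terminal 6xHis tag and the N229A substitution.

The stated purpose describes the transporter as wild type, yet the MetN entry also lists a Glu295-to-Ala change, and the record does not resolve this discrepancy. The construct is intended for transport activity assays that test how the MetQ N229A binding-protein mutation affects methionine uptake by MetNI.
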