Addgene plasmid #118257: N229A (EcQ) MetNIQ in pBAD
Purpose: N229A Mutation in Methionine Binding Protein (MetQ) and Wild Type Methionine ABC Transporter for Transport Activity Assay
Depositing lab: Douglas Rees. Depositing organization: California Institute of Technology. Publication: Noncanonical role for the binding protein in substrate uptake by the MetNI methionine ATP Binding Cassette (ABC) transporter. Nguyen PT, Lai JY, Lee AT, Kaiser JT, Rees DC. Proc Natl Acad Sci U S A. 2018 Oct 23. pii: 1811003115. doi: 10.1073/pnas.1811003115. PubMed 30352853.
Backbone
  Vector backbone: pBAD
  Backbone manufacturer: Thermo Scientific Invitrogen
  Backbone size w/o insert (bp): 3963
  Total vector size (bp): 6583
  Vector type: Bacterial Expression
Growth in bacteria
  Bacterial resistance: Ampicillin, 100 μg/mL
  Growth temperature: 37°C
  Growth strain: DH5alpha
  Copy number: Unknown
Gene/Insert 1
  Gene/Insert name: MetN
  Species: E. coli
  Insert size (bp): 1032
  Mutation: Changed Glutamic Acid (Glu) 295 to Alanine (Ala)
  GenBank ID: 944896
  Entrez Gene: metN (a.k.a. b0199, ECK0199, JW0195, abc, metD)
  Promoter: araBAD Promoter
  Tag / fusion protein: 10x HIs Tag (N terminal on insert); Enterokinase Cleavage Site (N terminal on insert)
  Cloning method: Unknown
  Sequencing primers: 5′ pBAD Forward; 3′ TTAGCAATAATTTGCCCCGGACGCGTGACATA
Gene/Insert 2
  Gene/Insert name: MetI
  Species: E. coli
  Insert size (bp): 654
  GenBank ID: 944894
  Entrez Gene: metI (a.k.a. b0198, ECK0198, JW0194, metD, yaeE)
  Promoter: None
  Cloning method: Unknown
  Sequencing primers: 5′ TAGCGCGCAGATGGATTACGCCGGTGGCGTTAAGTTCGGC; 3′ GCCGACTTTAATGTGGTTTGGATCTTT
Gene/Insert 3
  Gene/Insert name: MetQ (N229A) (alt name: Methionine Binding Protein)
  Species: E. coli
  Insert size (bp): 813
  Mutation: Changed Asparagine (Asn) 229 to Alanine (Ala)
  GenBank ID: 944893
  Entrez Gene: metQ (a.k.a. b0197, ECK0197, metD, yaeC)
  Promoter: None
  Tag / fusion protein: 6x His Tag (C terminal on insert)
  Cloning method: Unknown
  Sequencing primers: 5′ TTTAATTCAGTTCGCAGGCGACCGCATCG; 3′ pBAD Reverse
Terms and licenses: Academic/Nonprofit Terms; Industry Terms: Not Available to Industry
How to cite: N229A (EcQ) MetNIQ in pBAD was a gift from Douglas Rees (Addgene plasmid # 118257 ; http://n2t.net/addgene:118257 ; RRID:Addgene_118257)
